Addgene plasmid #130277: pCRISPaint-3xP3-GFP
Purpose: CRISPaint universal donor plasmid for gene exon insertion. Encodes 3xP3-GFP visible eye marker and multiple cloning site.
Depositing lab: Norbert Perrimon. Depositing organization: Harvard Medical School. Publication: Gene Knock-Ins in Drosophila Using Homology-Independent Insertion of Universal Donor Plasmids. Bosch JA, Colbeth R, Zirin J, Perrimon N. Genetics. 2019 Nov 4. pii: genetics.119.302819. doi: 10.1534/genetics.119.302819. PubMed 31685521.
Backbone
  Vector backbone: pBluescript, pHD-dsRed, pHD-Gal4-DsRed, and a gBlock fragment
  Vector type: Insect Expression, CRISPR
Growth in bacteria
  Bacterial resistance: Ampicillin, 100 μg/mL
  Growth temperature: 37°C
  Growth strain: DH5alpha
  Copy number: High Copy
Gene/Insert
  Gene/Insert name: 3xP3-GFP
  Cloning method: Unknown
  Sequencing primers: 5′ Unknown
Terms and licenses: Academic/Nonprofit Terms; Industry Terms: Not Available to Industry
How to cite: pCRISPaint-3xP3-GFP was a gift from Norbert Perrimon (Addgene plasmid # 130277 ; http://n2t.net/addgene:130277 ; RRID:Addgene_130277)
