[The description below was written by a language model from this plasmid's Addgene catalogue record and pLannotate feature annotations shown in this document.]
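Description:
pCRISPaint-3xP3-GFP is a universal donor plasmid for CRISPaint-style, homology-independent knock-in into gene exons in Drosophila. It is catalogued as an insect expression/CRISPR vector. The 4,273-nt construct was assembled from pBluescript, pHD-dsRed, pHD-Gal4-DsRed and a synthetic fragment. It is propagated in E. coli on a high-copy ColE1/pUC-type origin with ampicillin selection through the bla gene and its own promoter. Other pBluescript remnants are also annotated: an f1 phage origin, the lac promoter/operator region with a CAP binding site, lacI and lacZα fragments, and T3 and T7 promoters flanking the insert region.

The payload is a visible transformation marker cassette on the reverse strand. A GFP coding sequence, which the annotation software matched to an SGFP2-like Aequorea variant, sits downstream of a fragment of the Drosophila hsp70 promoter, presumably serving as a minimal promoter. It is followed by SV40-derived 3′ sequence that includes a short large T antigen fragment and the SV40 polyadenylation signal. The catalogue entry describes the marker as 3xP3-GFP. The 3xP3 element is an artificial Pax6-responsive enhancer that drives eye expression. It is not separately annotated in the feature table, though an unannotated gap upstream of the hsp70 fragment could hold it. Two loxP sites in the same orientation bracket the whole marker cassette, so Cre recombinase can excise it after integration.

The record also mentions a multiple cloning site for adding user sequences, and this too is not annotated. In the CRISPaint approach, Cas9 linearises the donor in vivo and the plasmid is ligated into a cut in the target gene by end joining. Fluorescent eyes then identify the flies that carry an insertion. The donor's own target site is not annotated in the table.
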