Features (pLannotate 1.2.2; 17 found; start..end, strand, type, name):
    415..507     +  CDS            lacI (fragment): lac repressor; lacI; The lac repressor binds to the lac operator to inhibit transcription in E. coli. This inhibition can be relieved by adding lactose or isopropyl-β-D-thiogalactopyranoside (IPTG).
    520..541     +  protein_bind   CAP binding site: CAP binding activates transcription in the presence of cAMP. E. coli catabolite activator protein
    556..586     +  promoter       lac promoter: promoter for the E. coli lac operon
    594..610     +  protein_bind   lac operator: The lac repressor binds to the lac operator to inhibit transcription in E. coli. This inhibition can be relieved by adding lactose or isopropyl-β-D-thiogalactopyranoside (IPTG). lac repressor encoded by lacI
    655..673     +  promoter       T3 promoter: promoter for bacteriophage T3 RNA polymerase
    692..725     +  protein_bind   loxP: Cre-mediated recombination occurs in the 8-bp core sequence (GCATACAT). Cre recombinase
    755..876     -  polyA_signal   SV40 poly(A) signal: SV40 polyadenylation signal
    899..982     -  CDS            large T antigen (fragment): large T antigen from SV40 (simian virus 40)
   1000..1716    -  CDS            SGFP2(206A): SGFP2(206A) is a basic (constitutively fluorescent) green fluorescent protein published in 2007, derived from Aequorea victoria. It has moderate acid sensitivity.
   1738..1860    -  promoter       hsp70 promoter (fragment): Drosophila melanogaster hsp70Bb promoter
   1948..1981    +  protein_bind   loxP: Cre-mediated recombination occurs in the 8-bp core sequence (GCATACAT). Cre recombinase
   2113..2131    -  promoter       T7 promoter: promoter for bacteriophage T7 RNA polymerase
   2139..2294    +  CDS            lacZα (fragment): LacZα fragment of β-galactosidase; lacZ fragment
   2396..2754    -  rep_origin     f1 ori (sequence partly withheld): f1 bacteriophage origin of replication; arrow indicates direction of (+) strand synthesis
   2781..2885    +  promoter       AmpR promoter: bla
   2886..3746    +  CDS            AmpR: β-lactamase; bla; confers resistance to ampicillin, carbenicillin, and related antibiotics
   3917..232     +  rep_origin     ori (across the origin): high-copy-number ColE1/pMB1/pBR322/pUC origin of replication
>Addgene plasmid #130277 | pCRISPaint-3xP3-GFP | addgene full sequence | sequence record 254621 | Addgene NGS Result
GACCTACACCGAACTGAGATACCTACAGCGTGAGCTATGAGAAAGCGCCACGCTTCCCGAAGGGAGAAAG
GCGGACAGGTATCCGGTAAGCGGCAGGGTCGGAACAGGAGAGCGCACGAGGGAGCTTCCAGGGGGAAACG
CCTGGTATCTTTATAGTCCTGTCGGGTTTCGCCACCTCTGACTTGAGCGTCGATTTTTGTGATGCTCGTC
AGGGGGGCGGAGCCTATGGAAAAACGCCAGCAACGCGGCCTTTTTACGGTTCCTGGCCTTTTGCTGGCCT
TTTGCTCACATGTTCTTTCCTGCGTTATCCCCTGATTCTGTGGATAACCGTATTACCGCCTTTGAGTGAG
CTGATACCGCTCGCCGCAGCCGAACGACCGAGCGCAGCGAGTCAGTGAGCGAGGAAGCGGAAGAGCGCCC
AATACGCAAACCGCCTCTCCCCGCGCGTTGGCCGATTCATTAATGCAGCTGGCACGACAGGTTTCCCGAC
TGGAAAGCGGGCAGTGAGCGCAACGCAATTAATGTGAGTTAGCTCACTCATTAGGCACCCCAGGCTTTAC
ACTTTATGCTTCCGGCTCGTATGTTGTGTGGAATTGTGAGCGGATAACAATTTCACACAGGAAACAGCTA
TGACCATGATTACGCCAAGCGCGCAATTAACCCTCACTAAAGGGAACAAAAGCTGGAGCTCATAACTTCG
TATAGCATACATTATACGAAGTTATCGTATGGGCCTTCGCTGCTTACAGACGGTTAAGATACATTGATGA
GTTTGGACAAACCACAACTAGAATGCAGTGAAAAAAATGCTTTATTTGTGAAATTTGTGATGCTATTGCT
TTATTTGTAACCATTATAAGCTGCAATAAACAAGTTAACAACAACAATTGCATTCATTTTATGTTTCAGG
TTCAGGGGGAGGTGTGGGAGGTTTTTTAAAGCAAGTAAAACCTCTACAAATGTGGTATGGCTGATTATGA
TCTAGAGTCGCGGCCCCTACTTGTACAGCTCATCCATGCCCAGGGTAATGCCGGCGGCGGTCACAAACTC
CAGCAGCACCATGTGGTCGCGCTTCTCGTTGGGATCCTTGCTCAGGGCGCTCTGGGTGCTCAGGTAATGG
TTATCGGGCAGCAGCACTGGGCCGTCGCCGATTGGGGTGTTCTGCTGGTAGTGATCGGCCAGCTGCACGC
CGCCATCCTCGATGTTGTGGCGGATCTTGAAGTTGGCCTTGATGCCGTTCTTCTGCTTGTCGGCCATGAT
GTACACGTTGTGGCTGTTGTAGTTGTACTCCAGCTTGTGGCCCAGGATGTTTCCATCCTCCTTGAAATCG
ATGCCCTTCAGCTCGATGCGGTTCACGAGGGTATCGCCCTCGAACTTCACTTCGGCGCGGGTCTTGTAGT
TGCCGTCATCCTTGAAAAAGATGGTGCGCTCCTGCACGTAGCCCTCGGGCATGGCGCTCTTGAAGAAATC
GTGCTGCTTCATGTGATCGGGGTAGCGGCTGAAGCACTGCACGCCATAGGTCAGGGTGGTCACGAGGGTT
GGCCATGGCACGGGCAGCTTGCCGGTGGTGCAGATGAACTTCAGGGTCAGCTTTCCATAGGTGGCGTCGC
CCTCGCCCTCGCCGGACACGCTGAACTTGTGGCCGTTCACGTCGCCATCCAGCTCCACCAGAATTGGCAC
CACGCCGGTGAACAGCTCCTCGCCCTTGGACACCATGGTGGCGACCGGCTTCGAGCCGATTGTTTAGCTT
GTTCAGCTGCGCTTGTTTATTTGCTTAGCTTTCGCTTAGCGACGTGTTCACTTTGCTTGTTTGAATTGAA
TTGTCGCTCCGTAGACGAAGCGCCTCTATTTATACTCCGGCGGTCGAGGGTTCGAAATCGATAAGCTTGG
ATCCTAATTGAATTAGCTCTAATTGAATTAGTCTCTAATTGAATTAGATCCCGTACGATAACTTCGTATA
GCATACATTATACGAAGTTATAGATCTGTGAATTCTAGGTACCGTCTCGAGCAGCTAGCGTGCGGCCGCG
CTACCTCCGCTTCCACCGGACCCCCCGCTTTTTGGGTACTGGCCCGGCGCGCCTCAGGTCGTGAAGCTTG
TACCCAATTCGCCCTATAGTGAGTCGTATTACGCGCGCTCACTGGCCGTCGTTTTACAACGTCGTGACTG
GGAAAACCCTGGCGTTACCCAACTTAATCGCCTTGCAGCACATCCCCCTTTCGCCAGCTGGCGTAATAGC
GAAGAGGCCCGCACCGATCGCCCTTCCCAACAGTTGCGCAGCCTGAATGGCGAATGGAAATTGTAAGCGT
TAATATTTTGTTAAAATTCGCGTTAAATTTTTGTTAAATCAGCTCATTTTTTTAACCAATAGGCCGAAAT
CGGCAAAATCCCTTATAAATCAAAAGAATAGACCGAGATAGGGT
[37 nt withheld, positions 2425-2461]
AAAGAACGTGGACTCCAACGTCAAAGG
[49 nt withheld, positions 2489-2537]
T
[91 nt withheld, positions 2539-2629]
G
[124 nt withheld, positions 2631-2754]
CAGGTGGCACTTTTCGGGGAAATGTGCGCGGAACCCCTATTTGTTTATTTTTCTAAATACATTCAAATAT
GTATCCGCTCATGAGACAATAACCCTGATAAATGCTTCAATAATATTGAAAAAGGAAGAGTATGAGTATT
CAACATTTCCGTGTCGCCCTTATTCCCTTTTTTGCGGCATTTTGCCTTCCTGTTTTTGCTCACCCAGAAA
CGCTGGTGAAAGTAAAAGATGCTGAAGATCAGTTGGGTGCACGAGTGGGTTACATCGAACTGGATCTCAA
CAGCGGTAAGATCCTTGAGAGTTTTCGCCCCGAAGAACGTTTTCCAATGATGAGCACTTTTAAAGTTCTG
CTATGTGGCGCGGTATTATCCCGTATTGACGCCGGGCAAGAGCAACTCGGTCGCCGCATACACTATTCTC
AGAATGACTTGGTTGAGTACTCACCAGTCACAGAAAAGCATCTTACGGATGGCATGACAGTAAGAGAATT
ATGCAGTGCTGCCATAACCATGAGTGATAACACTGCGGCCAACTTACTTCTGACAACGATCGGAGGACCG
AAGGAGCTAACCGCTTTTTTGCACAACATGGGGGATCATGTAACTCGCCTTGATCGTTGGGAACCGGAGC
TGAATGAAGCCATACCAAACGACGAGCGTGACACCACGATGCCTGTAGCAATGGCAACAACGTTGCGCAA
ACTATTAACTGGCGAACTACTTACTCTAGCTTCCCGGCAACAATTAATAGACTGGATGGAGGCGGATAAA
GTTGCAGGACCACTTCTGCGCTCGGCCCTTCCGGCTGGCTGGTTTATTGCTGATAAATCTGGAGCCGGTG
AGCGTGGGTCTCGCGGTATCATTGCAGCACTGGGGCCAGATGGTAAGCCCTCCCGTATCGTAGTTATCTA
CACGACGGGGAGTCAGGCAACTATGGATGAACGAAATAGACAGATCGCTGAGATAGGTGCCTCACTGATT
AAGCATTGGTAACTGTCAGACCAAGTTTACTCATATATACTTTAGATTGATTTAAAACTTCATTTTTAAT
TTAAAAGGATCTAGGTGAAGATCCTTTTTGATAATCTCATGACCAAAATCCCTTAACGTGAGTTTTCGTT
CCACTGAGCGTCAGACCCCGTAGAAAAGATCAAAGGATCTTCTTGAGATCCTTTTTTTCTGCGCGTAATC
TGCTGCTTGCAAACAAAAAAACCACCGCTACCAGCGGTGGTTTGTTTGCCGGATCAAGAGCTACCAACTC
TTTTTCCGAAGGTAACTGGCTTCAGCAGAGCGCAGATACCAAATACTGTTCTTCTAGTGTAGCCGTAGTT
AGGCCACCACTTCAAGAACTCTGTAGCACCGCCTACATACCTCGCTCTGCTAATCCTGTTACCAGTGGCT
GCTGCCAGTGGCGATAAGTCGTGTCTTACCGGGTTGGACTCAAGACGATAGTTACCGGATAAGGCGCAGC
GGTCGGGCTGAACGGGGGGTTCGTGCACACAGCCCAGCTTGGAGCGAAC
